Addgene plasmid #203281: A*11:01:01
Purpose: Overexpress HLA allele
Depositing lab: Derin Keskin & Catherine Wu. Depositing organization: Dana-Farber Cancer Institute. Publication: A large peptidome dataset improves HLA class I epitope prediction across most of the human population. Sarkizova S, Klaeger S, Le PM, Li LW, Oliveira G, Keshishian H, Hartigan CR, Zhang W, Braun DA, Ligon KL, Bachireddy P, Zervantonakis IK, Rosenbluth JM, Ouspenskaia T, Law T, Justesen S, Stevens J, Lane WJ, Eisenhaure T, Lan Zhang G, Clauser KR, Hacohen N, Carr SA, Wu CJ, Keskin DB. Nat Biotechnol. 2020 Feb;38(2):199-209. doi: 10.1038/s41587-019-0322-9. Epub 2019 Dec 16. PubMed 31844290.
Backbone
  Vector backbone: pcDNA-3
  Vector type: Mammalian Expression
Growth in bacteria
  Bacterial resistance: Ampicillin, 100 μg/mL
  Growth temperature: 37°C
  Growth strain: NEB Stable
  Copy number: High Copy
Gene/Insert
  Gene/Insert name: A*11:01:01
  Species: H. sapiens (human)
  Entrez Gene: HLA-A (a.k.a. HLAA)
  Cloning method: Restriction Enzyme; 5′ cloning site BamHI (unknown if destroyed); 3′ cloning site EcoRI (unknown if destroyed)
  Sequencing primers: 5′ unknown
Terms and licenses: Academic/Nonprofit Terms; Industry Terms: Not Available to Industry
Depositor comments: Shortname from TIGL: K36
How to cite: A*11:01:01 was a gift from Derin Keskin & Catherine Wu (Addgene plasmid # 203281 ; http://n2t.net/addgene:203281 ; RRID:Addgene_203281)
