[The description below was written by a language model from this plasmid's Addgene catalogue record and pLannotate feature annotations shown in this document.]
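Description:
A*11:01:01 is a mammalian expression plasmid built on the pcDNA-3 backbone that carries the human HLA-A class I heavy chain allele A*11:01:01, deposited for overexpression of this single HLA allele. The sequenced record is 6,512 nt. The HLA-A coding sequence, recorded as cloned between BamHI and EcoRI sites, sits downstream of the human cytomegalovirus immediate early enhancer and promoter and is followed by the bovine growth hormone polyadenylation signal, an arrangement that gives strong constitutive transcription in transfected mammalian cells. A T7 promoter lies between the CMV promoter and the insert and could support in vitro transcription or serve as a sequencing primer site. No epitope tag or reporter is annotated on the insert. The automated annotation attaches Swiss-Prot text about a different HLA-A allele to the coding feature; this reflects the generic database entry rather than the identity of the insert. Short matches to an HIV-1 LTR, ble, lacI and bom are only fragments and most likely backbone remnants or chance matches.

In bacteria the plasmid replicates from a high-copy ColE1/pUC-type origin and is selected with ampicillin through the β-lactamase gene and its own promoter. An f1 origin is also present, which allows single-stranded DNA production. For mammalian selection, an SV40 enhancer/early promoter drives the neomycin phosphotransferase gene, terminated by the SV40 polyadenylation signal, so stable transfectants can be selected with G418. The associated publication concerns a large HLA class I peptidome dataset for epitope prediction, consistent with using the construct to express a defined HLA allele in cells so that its bound peptides can be studied.
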