Features (pLannotate 1.2.2; 20 found; start..end, strand, type, name):
     28..80      -  misc_feature   bom (fragment): basis of mobility region from pBR322
    235..614     +  enhancer       CMV enhancer: human cytomegalovirus immediate early enhancer
    615..818     +  promoter       CMV promoter: human cytomegalovirus (CMV) immediate early promoter
    814..847     +  LTR            5' LTR (truncated) (fragment): truncated 5' long terminal repeat (LTR) from HIV-1
    863..881     +  promoter       T7 promoter: promoter for bacteriophage T7 RNA polymerase
    935..2029    +  CDS            HLA-A (sequence partly withheld): HLAA_HUMAN - Also known as HLAA. Experimental evidence at protein level: Swiss-Prot protein existence level 1. Allele A*74:01: Presents immunodominant HIV-1 epitopes derived from gag-pol (GQMVHQAISPR, QIYPGIKVR) and rev (RQIHSISER), carrying an aliphatic residue at position 2 and Arg anchor residue at the C-terminus. May contribute to viral load control in chronic HIV-1 infection. From Homo sapiens (Human).
   2109..2333    +  polyA_signal   bGH poly(A) signal: bovine growth hormone polyadenylation signal
   2337..2358    +  promoter       SV40 promoter (fragment): SV40 enhancer and early promoter
   2379..2807    +  rep_origin     f1 ori (sequence partly withheld): f1 bacteriophage origin of replication; arrow indicates direction of (+) strand synthesis
   2821..3150    +  promoter       SV40 promoter: SV40 enhancer and early promoter
   3217..4008    +  CDS            neo: KKA2_KLEPN - Also known as kan, nptII. Experimental evidence at protein level: Swiss-Prot protein existence level 1. Resistance to kanamycin, neomycin, paromomycin, ribostamycin, butirosin and gentamicin B. From Klebsiella pneumoniae.
   4032..4190    +  CDS            ble (fragment): BLE_KLEPN - Experimental evidence at protein level: Swiss-Prot protein existence level 1. Binding protein with a strong affinity to the bleomycin family of antibiotics. Binds to CL990; an antimitotic-antibiotic compound. From Klebsiella pneumoniae.
   4185..4306    +  polyA_signal   SV40 poly(A) signal: SV40 polyadenylation signal
   4379..4395    -  protein_bind   lac operator: The lac repressor binds to the lac operator to inhibit transcription in E. coli. This inhibition can be relieved by adding lactose or isopropyl-β-D-thiogalactopyranoside (IPTG). lac repressor encoded by lacI
   4403..4433    -  promoter       lac promoter: promoter for the E. coli lac operon
   4448..4469    -  protein_bind   CAP binding site: CAP binding activates transcription in the presence of cAMP. E. coli catabolite activator protein
   4482..4574    -  CDS            lacI (fragment): lac repressor; lacI; The lac repressor binds to the lac operator to inhibit transcription in E. coli. This inhibition can be relieved by adding lactose or isopropyl-β-D-thiogalactopyranoside (IPTG).
   4757..5345    -  rep_origin     ori: high-copy-number ColE1/pMB1/pBR322/pUC origin of replication
   5516..6376    -  CDS            AmpR: β-lactamase; bla; confers resistance to ampicillin, carbenicillin, and related antibiotics
   6377..6481    -  promoter       AmpR promoter: bla
>Addgene plasmid #203281 | A*11:01:01 | addgene full sequence | sequence record 399814 | Addgene NGS Result
GACGGATCGGGAGATCTCCCGATCCCCTATGGTGCACTCTCAGTACAATCTGCTCTGATGCCGCATAGTT
AAGCCAGTATCTGCTCCCTGCTTGTGTGTTGGAGGTCGCTGAGTAGTGCGCGAGCAAAATTTAAGCTACA
ACAAGGCAAGGCTTGACCGACAATTGCATGAAGAATCTGCTTAGGGTTAGGCGTTTTGCGCTGCTTCGCG
ATGTACGGGCCAGATATACGCGTTGACATTGATTATTGACTAGTTATTAATAGTAATCAATTACGGGGTC
ATTAGTTCATAGCCCATATATGGAGTTCCGCGTTACATAACTTACGGTAAATGGCCCGCCTGGCTGACCG
CCCAACGACCCCCGCCCATTGACGTCAATAATGACGTATGTTCCCATAGTAACGCCAATAGGGACTTTCC
ATTGACGTCAATGGGTGGAGTATTTACGGTAAACTGCCCACTTGGCAGTACATCAAGTGTATCATATGCC
AAGTACGCCCCCTATTGACGTCAATGACGGTAAATGGCCCGCCTGGCATTATGCCCAGTACATGACCTTA
TGGGACTTTCCTACTTGGCAGTACATCTACGTATTAGTCATCGCTATTACCATGGTGATGCGGTTTTGGC
AGTACATCAATGGGCGTGGATAGCGGTTTGACTCACGGGGATTTCCAAGTCTCCACCCCATTGACGTCAA
TGGGAGTTTGTTTTGGCACCAAAATCAACGGGACTTTCCAAAATGTCGTAACAACTCCGCCCCATTGACG
CAAATGGGCGGTAGGCGTGTACGGTGGGAGGTCTATATAAGCAGAGCTCTCTGGCTAACTAGAGAACCCA
CTGCTTACTGGCTTATCGAAATTAATACGACTCACTATAGGGAGACCCAAGCTGGCTAGCGTTTAAACTT
AAGCTTGGTACCGAGCTCGGATCCATGGCCGTCATGGCGCCCCGAACCCTCCTCCTGCTACTCTCGGGGG
CCCTGGCCCTGACCCAGACCTGGGCG
[939 nt withheld, positions 1007-1945]
GATAGAAAAGGAGGGAGTTACACTCAGGCTGCAAGCAGTGACAGTGCCCAGGGCTCTGATGTGTCTCTCA
CAGCTTGTAAAGTGTGAGAATTCTGCAGATATCCAGCACAGTGGCGGCCGCTCGAGTCTAGAGGGCCCGT
TTAAACCCGCTGATCAGCCTCGACTGTGCCTTCTAGTTGCCAGCCATCTGTTGTTTGCCCCTCCCCCGTG
CCTTCCTTGACCCTGGAAGGTGCCACTCCCACTGTCCTTTCCTAATAAAATGAGGAAATTGCATCGCATT
GTCTGAGTAGGTGTCATTCTATTCTGGGGGGTGGGGTGGGGCAGGACAGCAAGGGGGAGGATTGGGAAGA
CAATAGCAGGCATGCTGGGGATGCGGTGGGCTCTATGGCTTCTGAGGCGGAAAGAACCAGCTGGGGCTCT
AGGGGGTATCCCC
[124 nt withheld, positions 2379-2502]
C
[91 nt withheld, positions 2504-2594]
A
[49 nt withheld, positions 2596-2644]
CCTTTGACGTTGGAGTCCACGTTCTTT
[37 nt withheld, positions 2672-2708]
ACCCTATCTCGGTCTATTCTTTTGATTTATAAGGGATTTTGCCGATTTCGGCCTATTGGTTAAAAAATGA
GCTGATTTAACAAAAATTTAACGCGAATTAATTCTGTGGAATGTGTGTCAGTTAGGGTGTGGAAAGTCCC
CAGGCTCCCCAGCAGGCAGAAGTATGCAAAGCATGCATCTCAATTAGTCAGCAACCAGGTGTGGAAAGTC
CCCAGGCTCCCCAGCAGGCAGAAGTATGCAAAGCATGCATCTCAATTAGTCAGCAACCATAGTCCCGCCC
CTAACTCCGCCCATCCCGCCCCTAACTCCGCCCAGTTCCGCCCATTCTCCGCCCCATGGCTGACTAATTT
TTTTTATTTATGCAGAGGCCGAGGCCGCCTCTGCCTCTGAGCTATTCCAGAAGTAGTGAGGAGGCTTTTT
TGGAGGCCTAGGCTTTTGCAAAAAGCTCCCGGGAGCTTGTATATCCATTTTCGGATCTGATCAAGAGACA
GGATGAGGATCGTTTCGCATGATTGAACAAGATGGATTGCACGCAGGTTCTCCGGCCGCTTGGGTGGAGA
GGCTATTCGGCTATGACTGGGCACAACAGACAATCGGCTGCTCTGATGCCGCCGTGTTCCGGCTGTCAGC
GCAGGGGCGCCCGGTTCTTTTTGTCAAGACCGACCTGTCCGGTGCCCTGAATGAACTGCAGGACGAGGCA
GCGCGGCTATCGTGGCTGGCCACGACGGGCGTTCCTTGCGCAGCTGTGCTCGACGTTGTCACTGAAGCGG
GAAGGGACTGGCTGCTATTGGGCGAAGTGCCGGGGCAGGATCTCCTGTCATCTCACCTTGCTCCTGCCGA
GAAAGTATCCATCATGGCTGATGCAATGCGGCGGCTGCATACGCTTGATCCGGCTACCTGCCCATTCGAC
CACCAAGCGAAACATCGCATCGAGCGAGCACGTACTCGGATGGAAGCCGGTCTTGTCGATCAGGATGATC
TGGACGAAGAGCATCAGGGGCTCGCGCCAGCCGAACTGTTCGCCAGGCTCAAGGCGCGCATGCCCGACGG
CGAGGATCTCGTCGTGACCCATGGCGATGCCTGCTTGCCGAATATCATGGTGGAAAATGGCCGCTTTTCT
GGATTCATCGACTGTGGCCGGCTGGGTGTGGCGGACCGCTATCAGGACATAGCGTTGGCTACCCGTGATA
TTGCTGAAGAGCTTGGCGGCGAATGGGCTGACCGCTTCCTCGTGCTTTACGGTATCGCCGCTCCCGATTC
GCAGCGCATCGCCTTCTATCGCCTTCTTGACGAGTTCTTCTGAGCGGGACTCTGGGGTTCGAAATGACCG
ACCAAGCGACGCCCAACCTGCCATCACGAGATTTCGATTCCACCGCCGCCTTCTATGAAAGGTTGGGCTT
CGGAATCGTTTTCCGGGACGCCGGCTGGATGATCCTCCAGCGCGGGGATCTCATGCTGGAGTTCTTCGCC
CACCCCAACTTGTTTATTGCAGCTTATAATGGTTACAAATAAAGCAATAGCATCACAAATTTCACAAATA
AAGCATTTTTTTCACTGCATTCTAGTTGTGGTTTGTCCAAACTCATCAATGTATCTTATCATGTCTGTAT
ACCGTCGACCTCTAGCTAGAGCTTGGCGTAATCATGGTCATAGCTGTTTCCTGTGTGAAATTGTTATCCG
CTCACAATTCCACACAACATACGAGCCGGAAGCATAAAGTGTAAAGCCTGGGGTGCCTAATGAGTGAGCT
AACTCACATTAATTGCGTTGCGCTCACTGCCCGCTTTCCAGTCGGGAAACCTGTCGTGCCAGCTGCATTA
ATGAATCGGCCAACGCGCGGGGAGAGGCGGTTTGCGTATTGGGCGCTCTTCCGCTTCCTCGCTCACTGAC
TCGCTGCGCTCGGTCGTTCGGCTGCGGCGAGCGGTATCAGCTCACTCAAAGGCGGTAATACGGTTATCCA
CAGAATCAGGGGATAACGCAGGAAAGAACATGTGAGCAAAAGGCCAGCAAAAGGCCAGGAACCGTAAAAA
GGCCGCGTTGCTGGCGTTTTTCCATAGGCTCCGCCCCCCTGACGAGCATCACAAAAATCGACGCTCAAGT
CAGAGGTGGCGAAACCCGACAGGACTATAAAGATACCAGGCGTTTCCCCCTGGAAGCTCCCTCGTGCGCT
CTCCTGTTCCGACCCTGCCGCTTACCGGATACCTGTCCGCCTTTCTCCCTTCGGGAAGCGTGGCGCTTTC
TCATAGCTCACGCTGTAGGTATCTCAGTTCGGTGTAGGTCGTTCGCTCCAAGCTGGGCTGTGTGCACGAA
CCCCCCGTTCAGCCCGACCGCTGCGCCTTATCCGGTAACTATCGTCTTGAGTCCAACCCGGTAAGACACG
ACTTATCGCCACTGGCAGCAGCCACTGGTAACAGGATTAGCAGAGCGAGGTATGTAGGCGGTGCTACAGA
GTTCTTGAAGTGGTGGCCTAACTACGGCTACACTAGAAGAACAGTATTTGGTATCTGCGCTCTGCTGAAG
CCAGTTACCTTCGGAAAAAGAGTTGGTAGCTCTTGATCCGGCAAACAAACCACCGCTGGTAGCGGTGGTT
TTTTTGTTTGCAAGCAGCAGATTACGCGCAGAAAAAAAGGATCTCAAGAAGATCCTTTGATCTTTTCTAC
GGGGTCTGACGCTCAGTGGAACGAAAACTCACGTTAAGGGATTTTGGTCATGAGATTATCAAAAAGGATC
TTCACCTAGATCCTTTTAAATTAAAAATGAAGTTTTAAATCAATCTAAAGTATATATGAGTAAACTTGGT
CTGACAGTTACCAATGCTTAATCAGTGAGGCACCTATCTCAGCGATCTGTCTATTTCGTTCATCCATAGT
TGCCTGACTCCCCGTCGTGTAGATAACTACGATACGGGAGGGCTTACCATCTGGCCCCAGTGCTGCAATG
ATACCGCGAGACCCACGCTCACCGGCTCCAGATTTATCAGCAATAAACCAGCCAGCCGGAAGGGCCGAGC
GCAGAAGTGGTCCTGCAACTTTATCCGCCTCCATCCAGTCTATTAATTGTTGCCGGGAAGCTAGAGTAAG
TAGTTCGCCAGTTAATAGTTTGCGCAACGTTGTTGCCATTGCTACAGGCATCGTGGTGTCACGCTCGTCG
TTTGGTATGGCTTCATTCAGCTCCGGTTCCCAACGATCAAGGCGAGTTACATGATCCCCCATGTTGTGCA
AAAAAGCGGTTAGCTCCTTCGGTCCTCCGATCGTTGTCAGAAGTAAGTTGGCCGCAGTGTTATCACTCAT
GGTTATGGCAGCACTGCATAATTCTCTTACTGTCATGCCATCCGTAAGATGCTTTTCTGTGACTGGTGAG
TACTCAACCAAGTCATTCTGAGAATAGTGTATGCGGCGACCGAGTTGCTCTTGCCCGGCGTCAATACGGG
ATAATACCGCGCCACATAGCAGAACTTTAAAAGTGCTCATCATTGGAAAACGTTCTTCGGGGCGAAAACT
CTCAAGGATCTTACCGCTGTTGAGATCCAGTTCGATGTAACCCACTCGTGCACCCAACTGATCTTCAGCA
TCTTTTACTTTCACCAGCGTTTCTGGGTGAGCAAAAACAGGAAGGCAAAATGCCGCAAAAAAGGGAATAA
GGGCGACACGGAAATGTTGAATACTCATACTCTTCCTTTTTCAATATTATTGAAGCATTTATCAGGGTTA
TTGTCTCATGAGCGGATACATATTTGAATGTATTTAGAAAAATAAACAAATAGGGGTTCCGCGCACATTT
CCCCGAAAAGTGCCACCTGACGTC
