>Addgene plasmid #203281 | A*11:01:01 | depositor partial sequence | sequence record 394207 | HLA:HLA00043 A*11:01:01:01 1098 bp (K36)
ATGGCCGTCATGGCGCCCCGAACCCTCCTCCTGCTACTCTCGGGGGCCCTGGCCCTGACCCAGACCTGGG
CG
[939 nt withheld, positions 73-1011]
GATAGAAAAGGAGGGAGTTACACTCAGGCTGCAAGCAGTGACAGTGCCCAGGGCTCTGATGTGTCTCTCA
CAGCTTGTAAAGTGTGA
